>Addgene plasmid #162972 | C453-E02: attB4-CAGp>-attB5 | addgene full sequence | sequence record 331911 | Addgene NGS Result
CGTCCTGCCCGCCACCCTCCGGGCCGTTGCTTCACAACGTTCAAATCCGCTCCCGGCGGATTTGTCCTAC
TCAGGAGAGCGTTCACCGACAAACAACAGATAAAACGAAAGGCCCAGTCTTCCGACTGAGCCTTTCGTTT
TATTTGATGCCTGGCAGTTCCCTACTCTCGCGTTAACGCTACCATGGAGCTCCAAATAATGATTTTATTT
TGACTGATAGTGACCTGTTCGTTGCAACAAATTGATAAGCAATGCTTTTTTATAATGCCAACTTTGTATA
GAAAAGTTGGCCCTGCAGGCGTTACATAACTTACGGTAAATGGCCCGCCTGGCTGACCGCCCAACGACCC
CCGCCCATTGACGTCAATAATGACGTATGTTCCCATAGTAACGCCAATAGGGACTTTCCATTGACGTCAA
TGGGTGGAGTATTTACGGTAAACTGCCCACTTGGCAGTACATCAAGTGTATCATATGCCAAGTACGCCCC
CTATTGACGTCAATGACGGTAAATGGCCCGCCTGGCATTATGCCCAGTACATGACCTTATGGGACTTTCC
TACTTGGCAGTACATCTACGTATTAGTCATCGCTATTAACATGGTCGAGGTGAGCCCCACGTTCTGCTTC
ACTCTCCCCATCTCCCCCCCCTCCCCACCCCCAATTTTGTATTTATTTATTTTTTAATTATTTTGTGCAG
CGATGGGGGCGGGGCGGGGCGAGGCGGAGAGGTGCGGCGGCAGCCAATCAGAGCGGCGCGCTCCGAAAGT
TTCCTTTTATGGCGAGGCGGCGGCGGCGGCGGCCCTATAAAAAGCGAAGCGCGCGGCGGGCGGGAGTCGC
TGCGCGCTGCCTTCGCCCCGTGCCCCGCTCCGCCGCCGCCTCGCGCCGCCCGCCCCGGCTCTGACTGACC
GCGTTACTCCCACAGGTGAGCGGGCGGGACGGCCCTTCTCCTCCGGGCTGTAATTAGCGCTTGGTTTAAT
GACGGCTTGTTTCTTTTCTGTGGCTGCGGCCAACTTTTGTATACAAAGTTGGCATTATAAAAAAGCATTG
CTTATCAATTTGTTGCAACGAACAGGTCACTATCAGTCAAAATAAAATCATTATTTGGAGCTCTAGAGCT
GCAGGGCGCAGGGCCCGTGTCTCAAAATCTCTGATGTTACATTGCACAAGATAAAAATATATCATCATGA
ACAATAAAACTGTCTGCTTACATAAACAGTAATACAAGGGGTGTTATGAGCCATATTCAACGGGAAACGT
CGAGGCCGCGATTAAATTCCAACATGGATGCTGATTTATATGGGTATAAATGGGCTCGCGATAATGTCGG
GCAATCAGGTGCGACAATCTATCGCTTGTATGGGAAGCCCGATGCGCCAGAGTTGTTTCTGAAACATGGC
AAAGGTAGCGTTGCCAATGATGTTACAGATGAGATGGTCAGACTAAACTGGCTGACGGAATTTATGCCTC
TTCCGACCATCAAGCATTTTATCCGTACTCCTGATGATGCATGGTTACTCACCACTGCGATCCCCGGAAA
AACAGCATTCCAGGTATTAGAAGAATATCCTGATTCAGGTGAAAATATTGTTGATGCGCTGGCAGTGTTC
CTGCGCCGGTTGCATTCGATTCCTGTTTGTAATTGTCCTTTTAACAGCGATCGCGTATTTCGTCTCGCTC
AGGCGCAATCACGAATGAATAACGGTTTGGTTGATGCGAGTGATTTTGATGACGAGCGTAATGGCTGGCC
TGTTGAACAAGTCTGGAAAGAAATGCATAAACTTTTGCCATTCTCGCCGGATTCAGTCGTCACTCATGGT
GATTTCTCACTTGATAACCTTATTTTTGACGAGGGGAAATTAATAGGTTGTATTGATGTTGGACGAGTCG
GAATCGCAGACCGATACCAGGATCTTGCCATCCTATGGAACTGCCTCGGTGAGTTTTCTCCTTCATTACA
GAAACGGCTTTTTCAAAAATATGGTATTGATAATCCTGATATGAATAAATTGCAGTTTCATTTGATGCTC
GATGAGTTTTTCTAATCAGAATTGGTTAATTGGTTGTAACACCGGCAGAGCATTACGCTGACTTGACGGG
ACGGCGCAAGCTCATGACCAAAATCCCTTAACGTGAGTTTTCGTTCCACTGAGCGTCAGACCCCGTAGAA
AAGATCAAAGGATCTTCTTGAGATCCTTTTTTTCTGCGCGTAATCTGCTGCTTGCAAACAAAAAAACCAC
CGCTACCAGCGGTGGTTTGTTTGCCGGATCAAGAGCTACCAACTCTTTTTCCGAAGGTAACTGGCTTCAG
CAGAGCGCAGATACCAAATACTGTTCTTCTAGTGTAGCCGTAGTTAGGCCACCACTTCAAGAACTCTGTA
GCACCGCCTACATACCTCGCTCTGCTAATCCTGTTACCAGTGGCTGCTGCCAGTGGCGATAAGTCGTGTC
TTACCGGGTTGGACTCAAGACGATAGTTACCGGATAAGGCGCAGCGGTCGGGCTGAACGGGGGGTTCGTG
CACACAGCCCAGCTTGGAGCGAACGACCTACACCGAACTGAGATACCTACAGCGTGAGCTATGAGAAAGC
GCCACGCTTCCCGAAGGGAGAAAGGCGGACAGGTATCCGGTAAGCGGCAGGGTCGGAACAGGAGAGCGCA
CGAGGGAGCTTCCAGGGGGAAACGCCTGGTATCTTTATAGTCCTGTCGGGTTTCGCCACCTCTGACTTGA
GCGTCGATTTTTGTGATGCTCGTCAGGGGGGCGGAGCCTATGGAAAAACGCCAGCAACGCGGCCTTTTTA
CGGTTCCTGGCCTTTTGCTGGCCTTTTGCTCACATGTTCTTTCCTGCGTTATCCCCTGATTCTGTGGATA
ACCGTATTACCGCTAGCCAGGAAGAGTTTGTAGAAACGCAAAAAGGCCATCCGTCAGGATGGCCTTCTGC
TTAGTTTGATGCCTGGCAGTTTATGGCGGG
Features (pLannotate 1.2.2; 12 found; start..end, strand, type, name):
    100..143     +  terminator     rrnB T1 terminator: Escherichia coli rrnB; transcription terminator T1 from the E. coli rrnB gene
    193..278     +  protein_bind   attL1 (fragment): mutant version of attL; recombination site for the Gateway® LR reaction LR Clonase™
    269..289     +  protein_bind   attB4: mutant version of attB; core recombination site for the Gateway® BP reaction BP Clonase™
    300..603     +  enhancer       CMV enhancer: human cytomegalovirus immediate early enhancer
    605..719     +  promoter       chicken β-actin promoter (fragment): contains a 21-bp deletion relative to the standard chicken β-actin promoter
    706..832     +  promoter       chicken β-actin promoter (fragment): contains a 21-bp deletion relative to the standard chicken β-actin promoter
    833..968     +  intron         hybrid intron (fragment): hybrid between chicken β-actin (CBA) and minute virus of mice (MMV) introns (Gray et al., 2011)
   1011..1031    -  protein_bind   attB5: mutant version of attB; core recombination site for the Gateway® BP reaction BP Clonase™
   1022..1107    -  protein_bind   attL1 (fragment): mutant version of attL; recombination site for the Gateway® LR reaction LR Clonase™
   1236..2045    +  CDS            KanR: aminoglycoside phosphotransferase; aph(3')-Ia; confers resistance to kanamycin in bacteria or G418 (Geneticin®) in eukaryotes
   2188..2776    +  rep_origin     ori: high-copy-number ColE1/pMB1/pBR322/pUC origin of replication
   2911..2938    -  terminator     rrnB T2 terminator: transcription terminator T2 from the E. coli rrnB gene
