[The description below was written by a language model from this plasmid's Addgene catalogue record and pLannotate feature annotations shown in this document.]
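Description:
C453-E02: attB4-CAGp>-attB5 is a small (about 3 kb) Gateway entry clone built in the pDonr215 donor backbone, carrying a mammalian promoter module rather than a coding sequence. It is maintained in E. coli as a high-copy plasmid through a ColE1/pUC-type origin and is selected with kanamycin via the aph(3')-Ia aminoglycoside phosphotransferase gene. rrnB T1 and T2 transcription terminators flank the cloning region and backbone, a common arrangement in donor vectors that insulates the insert from read-through transcription in the bacterial host.

The insert is the synthetic CAG promoter, annotated here as the human cytomegalovirus immediate-early enhancer followed by the chicken β-actin promoter (detected as two overlapping fragments) and a partial match to a chicken β-actin-derived hybrid intron. This combination is widely used to drive strong, broadly active expression in mammalian cells. The promoter is bracketed by recombination sites containing the attB4 and attB5 core sequences embedded within attL-type arms. The annotation software labels these arms as attL1 fragments, but the core specificities indicate that they function as the attL4 and attL5-type sites expected for an entry clone. The ">" in the name denotes the promoter's orientation, reading from the attB4 side toward attB5.

No gene, tag or polyadenylation signal is present, so the plasmid is not an expression construct on its own. It serves as a modular part for multisite Gateway LR recombination, in which it is combined with compatible entry clones carrying open reading frames or other elements and a destination vector to assemble mammalian expression constructs combinatorially.
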