Addgene plasmid #162972: C453-E02: attB4-CAGp>-attB5
Purpose: Gateway attB4/attB5 entry clone for mammalian expression using the CAG promoter
Depositing lab: Dominic Esposito. Depositing organization: National Cancer Institute (NCI). Publication: Combinatorial assembly of clone libraries using site-specific recombination. Wall VE, Garvey LA, Mehalko JL, Procter LV, Esposito D. Methods Mol Biol. 2014;1116:193-208. doi: 10.1007/978-1-62703-764-8_14. PubMed 24395366.
Backbone
  Vector backbone: pDonr215
  Vector type: Synthetic Biology
Growth in bacteria
  Bacterial resistance: Kanamycin, 50 μg/mL
  Growth temperature: 37°C
  Growth strain: DH5alpha
  Copy number: High Copy
Gene/Insert
  Gene/Insert name: chicken beta-actin/CMV enhancer promoter
  Species: Synthetic
  Cloning method: Gateway Cloning
Terms and licenses: Academic/Nonprofit Terms; Industry Terms: Not Available to Industry
How to cite: C453-E02: attB4-CAGp>-attB5 was a gift from Dominic Esposito (Addgene plasmid # 162972 ; http://n2t.net/addgene:162972 ; RRID:Addgene_162972)
